>Addgene plasmid #164641 | Δ1-60MEK1C222 | addgene full sequence | sequence record 328776 | Addgene NGS Result
CGCACCTGTGGCGCCGGTGATGCCGGCCACGATGCGTCCGGCGTAGAGGATCGAGATCTCGATCCCGCGA
AATTAATACGACTCACTATAGGGGAATTGTGAGCGGATAACAATTCCCCTCTAGAAATAATTTTGTTTAA
CCTTAAGAAGGAGATATACTATGGAACTGAAAGATGACGATTTCGAAAAAATCAGTGAACTGGGCGCCGG
TAACGGCGGTGTGGTTTTTAAAGTCAGCCATAAACCGTCTGGTCTGGTGATGGCACGTAAACTGATTCAC
CTGGAAATCAAACCGGCTATTCGTAACCAGATTATCCGCGAACTGCAAGTGCTGCATGAATGCAATTCTC
CGTATATTGTTGGCTTTTATGGTGCGTTCTACAGTGACGGCGAAATTTCCATCTGTATGGAACACATGGA
CGGCGGTAGCCTGGATCAGGTTCTGAAAAAAGCAGGCCGTATCCCGGAACAAATTCTGGGTAAAGTCTCT
ATTGCTGTGATCAAAGGCCTGACGTACCTGCGTGAAAAACATAAAATCATGCACCGCGATGTGAAACCGT
CAAACATCCTGGTTAATTCGCGCGGTGAAATTAAACTGTGCGACTTTGGCGTTAGCGGTCAGCTGATTGA
TAGTATGGCGAACTGCTTCGTCGGCACCCGTAGTTATATGTCCCCGGAACGCCTGCAGGGTACGCATTAC
TCAGTGCAATCGGATATCTGGTCAATGGGCCTGTCGCTGGTTGAAATGGCCGTTGGTCGTTATCCGATTC
CGCCGCCGGACGCCAAAGAACTGGAACTGATGTTTGGCTCTCAGGTTGAAGGTGATGCGGCCGAAACCCC
GCCGCGTCCGCGTACCCCGGGTCGTCCGCTGAGCTCTTATGGTATGGACAGCCGTCCGCCGATGGCAATC
TTCGAACTGCTGGATTACATTGTGAATGAACCGCCGCCAAAACTGCCGAGCGGCGTGTTTAGCCTGGAAT
TTCAGGACTTCGTCAACAAATGTCTGATCAAAAATCCGGCAGAACGTGCTGATCTGAAACAACTGATGGT
CCACGCTTTTATTAAACGCTCCGACGCGGAAGAAGTGGATTTCGCCGGTTGGCTGTCTTCGACCATTGGC
CTGAATGCGCACCATCATCACCACCATTGAGGATCCGAATTCGAGCTCCGTCGACAAGCTTGCGGCCGCA
CTCGAGCACCACCACCACCACCACTGAGATCCGGCTGCTAACAAAGCCCGAAAGGAAGCTGAGTTGGCTG
CTGCCACCGCTGAGCAATAACTAGCATAACCCCTTGGGGCCTCTAAACGGGTCTTGAGGGGTTTTTTGCT
GAAAGGAGGAACTATATCCGGATTGGCGAATGGG
[124 nt withheld, positions 1365-1488]
C
[91 nt withheld, positions 1490-1580]
A
[49 nt withheld, positions 1582-1630]
CCTTTGACGTTGGAGTCCACGTTCTTT
[37 nt withheld, positions 1658-1694]
ACCCTATCTCGGTCTATTCTTTTGATTTATAAGGGATTTTGCCGATTTCGGCCTATTGGTTAAAAAATGA
GCTGATTTAACAAAAATTTAACGCGAATTTTAACAAAATATTAACGCTTACAATTTAGGTGGCACTTTTC
GGGGAAATGTGCGCGGAACCCCTATTTGTTTATTTTTCTAAATACATTCAAATATGTATCCGCTCATGAA
TTAATTCTTAGAAAAACTCATCGAGCATCAAATGAAACTGCAATTTATTCATATCAGGATTATCAATACC
ATATTTTTGAAAAAGCCGTTTCTGTAATGAAGGAGAAAACTCACCGAGGCAGTTCCATAGGATGGCAAGA
TCCTGGTATCGGTCTGCGATTCCGACTCGTCCAACATCAATACAACCTATTAATTTCCCCTCGTCAAAAA
TAAGGTTATCAAGTGAGAAATCACCATGAGTGACGACTGAATCCGGTGAGAATGGCAAAAGTTTATGCAT
TTCTTTCCAGACTTGTTCAACAGGCCAGCCATTACGCTCGTCATCAAAATCACTCGCATCAACCAAACCG
TTATTCATTCGTGATTGCGCCTGAGCGAGACGAAATACGCGATCGCTGTTAAAAGGACAATTACAAACAG
GAATCGAATGCAACCGGCGCAGGAACACTGCCAGCGCATCAACAATATTTTCACCTGAATCAGGATATTC
TTCTAATACCTGGAATGCTGTTTTCCCGGGGATCGCAGTGGTGAGTAACCATGCATCATCAGGAGTACGG
ATAAAATGCTTGATGGTCGGAAGAGGCATAAATTCCGTCAGCCAGTTTAGTCTGACCATCTCATCTGTAA
CATCATTGGCAACGCTACCTTTGCCATGTTTCAGAAACAACTCTGGCGCATCGGGCTTCCCATACAATCG
ATAGATTGTCGCACCTGATTGCCCGACATTATCGCGAGCCCATTTATACCCATATAAATCAGCATCCATG
TTGGAATTTAATCGCGGCCTAGAGCAAGACGTTTCCCGTTGAATATGGCTCATAACACCCCTTGTATTAC
TGTTTATGTAAGCAGACAGTTTTATTGTTCATGACCAAAATCCCTTAACGTGAGTTTTCGTTCCACTGAG
CGTCAGACCCCGTAGAAAAGATCAAAGGATCTTCTTGAGATCCTTTTTTTCTGCGCGTAATCTGCTGCTT
GCAAACAAAAAAACCACCGCTACCAGCGGTGGTTTGTTTGCCGGATCAAGAGCTACCAACTCTTTTTCCG
AAGGTAACTGGCTTCAGCAGAGCGCAGATACCAAATACTGTCCTTCTAGTGTAGCCGTAGTTAGGCCACC
ACTTCAAGAACTCTGTAGCACCGCCTACATACCTCGCTCTGCTAATCCTGTTACCAGTGGCTGCTGCCAG
TGGCGATAAGTCGTGTCTTACCGGGTTGGACTCAAGACGATAGTTACCGGATAAGGCGCAGCGGTCGGGC
TGAACGGGGGGTTCGTGCACACAGCCCAGCTTGGAGCGAACGACCTACACCGAACTGAGATACCTACAGC
GTGAGCTATGAGAAAGCGCCACGCTTCCCGAAGGGAGAAAGGCGGACAGGTATCCGGTAAGCGGCAGGGT
CGGAACAGGAGAGCGCACGAGGGAGCTTCCAGGGGGAAACGCCTGGTATCTTTATAGTCCTGTCGGGTTT
CGCCACCTCTGACTTGAGCGTCGATTTTTGTGATGCTCGTCAGGGGGGCGGAGCCTATGGAAAAACGCCA
GCAACGCGGCCTTTTTACGGTTCCTGGCCTTTTGCTGGCCTTTTGCTCACATGTTCTTTCCTGCGTTATC
CCCTGATTCTGTGGATAACCGTATTACCGCCTTTGAGTGAGCTGATACCGCTCGCCGCAGCCGAACGACC
GAGCGCAGCGAGTCAGTGAGCGAGGAAGCGGAAGAGCGCCTGATGCGGTATTTTCTCCTTACGCATCTGT
GCGGTATTTCACACCGCAATGGTGCACTCTCAGTACAATCTGCTCTGATGCCGCATAGTTAAGCCAGTAT
ACACTCCGCTATCGCTACGTGACTGGGTCATGGCTGCGCCCCGACACCCGCCAACACCCGCTGACGCGCC
CTGACGGGCTTGTCTGCTCCCGGCATCCGCTTACAGACAAGCTGTGACCGTCTCCGGGAGCTGCATGTGT
CAGAGGTTTTCACCGTCATCACCGAAACGCGCGAGGCAGCTGCGGTAAAGCTCATCAGCGTGGTCGTGAA
GCGATTCACAGATGTCTGCCTGTTCATCCGCGTCCAGCTCGTTGAGTTTCTCCAGAAGCGTTAATGTCTG
GCTTCTGATAAAGCGGGCCATGTTAAGGGCGGTTTTTTCCTGTTTGGTCACTGATGCCTCCGTGTAAGGG
GGATTTCTGTTCATGGGGGTAATGATACCGATGAAACGAGAGAGGATGCTCACGATACGGGTTACTGATG
ATGAACATGCCCGGTTACTGGAACGTTGTGAGGGTAAACAACTGGCGGTATGGATGCGGCGGGACCAGAG
AAAAATCACTCAGGGTCAATGCCAGCGCTTCGTTAATACAGATGTAGGTGTTCCACAGGGTAGCCAGCAG
CATCCTGCGATGCAGATCCGGAACATAATGGTGCAGGGCGCTGACTTCCGCGTTTCCAGACTTTACGAAA
CACGGAAACCGAAGACCATTCATGTTGTTGCTCAGGTCGCAGACGTTTTGCAGCAGCAGTCGCTTCACGT
TCGCTCGCGTATCGGTGATTCATTCTGCTAACCAGTAAGGCAACCCCGCCAGCCTAGCCGGGTCCTCAAC
GACAGGAGCACGATCATGCGCACCCGTGGGGCCGCCATGCCGGCGATAATGGCCTGCTTCTCGCCGAAAC
GTTTGGTGGCGGGACCAGTGACGAAGGCTTGAGCGAGGGCGTGCAAGATTCCGAATACCGCAAGCGACAG
GCCGATCATCGTCGCGCTCCAGCGAAAGCGGTCCTCGCCGAAAATGACCCAGAGCGCTGCCGGCACCTGT
CCTACGAGTTGCATGATAAAGAAGACAGTCATAAGTGCGGCGACGATAGTCATGCCCCGCGCCCACCGGA
AGGAGCTGACTGGGTTGAAGGCTCTCAAGGGCATCGGTCGAGATCCCGGTGCCTAATGAGTGAGCTAACT
TACATTAATTGCGTTGCGCTCACTGCCCGCTTTCCAGTCGGGAAACCTGTCGTGCCAGCTGCATTAATGA
ATCGGCCAACGCGCGGGGAGAGGCGGTTTGCGTATTGGGCGCCAGGGTGGTTTTTCTTTTCACCAGTGAG
ACGGGCAACAGCTGATTGCCCTTCACCGCCTGGCCCTGAGAGAGTTGCAGCAAGCGGTCCACGCTGGTTT
GCCCCAGCAGGCGAAAATCCTGTTTGATGGTGGTTAACGGCGGGATATAACATGAGCTGTCTTCGGTATC
GTCGTATCCCACTACCGAGATATCCGCACCAACGCGCAGCCCGGACTCGGTAATGGCGCGCATTGCGCCC
AGCGCCATCTGATCGTTGGCAACCAGCATCGCAGTGGGAACGATGCCCTCATTCAGCATTTGCATGGTTT
GTTGAAAACCGGACATGGCACTCCAGTCGCCTTCCCGTTCCGCTATCGGCTGAATTTGATTGCGAGTGAG
ATATTTATGCCAGCCAGCCAGACGCAGACGCGCCGAGACAGAACTTAATGGGCCCGCTAACAGCGCGATT
TGCTGGTGACCCAATGCGACCAGATGCTCCACGCCCAGTCGCGTACCGTCTTCATGGGAGAAAATAATAC
TGTTGATGGGTGTCTGGTCAGAGACATCAAGAAATAACGCCGGAACATTAGTGCAGGCAGCTTCCACAGC
AATGGCATCCTGGTCATCCAGCGGATAGTTAATGATCAGCCCACTGACGCGTTGCGCGAGAAGATTGTGC
ACCGCCGCTTTACAGGCTTCGACGCCGCTTCGTTCTACCATCGACACCACCACGCTGGCACCCAGTTGAT
CGGCGCGAGATTTAATCGCCGCGACAATTTGCGACGGCGCGTGCAGGGCCAGACTGGAGGTGGCAACGCC
AATCAGCAACGACTGTTTGCCCGCCAGTTGTTGTGCCACGCGGTTGGGAATGTAATTCAGCTCCGCCATC
GCCGCTTCCACTTTTTCCCGCGTTTTCGCAGAAACGTGGCTGGCCTGGTTCACCACGCGGGAAACGGTCT
GATAAGAGACACCGGCATACTCTGCGACATCGTATAACGTTACTGGTTTCACATTCACCACCCTGAATTG
ACTCTCTTCCGGGCGCTATCATGCCATACCGCGAAAGGTTTTGCGCCATTCGATGGTGTCCGGGATCTCG
ACGCTCTCCCTTATGCGACTCCTGCATTAGGAAGCAGCCCAGTAGTAGGTTGAGGCCGTTGAGCACCGCC
GCCGCAAGGAATGGTGCATGCAAGGAGATGGCGCCCAACAGTCCCCCGGCCACGGGGCCTGCCACCATAC
CCACGCCGAAACAAGCGCTCATGAGCCCGAAGTGGCGAGCCCGATCTTCCCCATCGGTGATGTCGGCGAT
ATAGGCGCCAGCAAC
Features (pLannotate 1.2.2; 19 found; start..end, strand, type, name):
     74..92      +  promoter       T7 promoter: promoter for bacteriophage T7 RNA polymerase
     93..117     +  protein_bind   lac operator: The lac repressor binds to the lac operator to inhibit transcription in E. coli. This inhibition can be relieved by adding lactose or isopropyl-β-D-thiogalactopyranoside (IPTG). lac repressor encoded by lacI
    132..154     +  RBS            RBS: efficient ribosome binding site from bacteriophage T7 gene 10 (Olins and Rangwala, 1989)
    164..1126    +  CDS            MAP2K1 (fragment): MP2K1_HUMAN - Also known as MEK1, PRKMK1. Experimental evidence at protein level: Swiss-Prot protein existence level 1. Dual specificity protein kinase which acts as an essential component of the MAP kinase signal transduction pathway. Binding of extracellular ligands such as growth factors, cytokines and hormones to their cell-surface receptors activates RAS and this initiates RAF1 activation. RAF1 then further activates the dual-specificity protein kinases MAP2K1/MEK1 and MAP2K2/MEK2. Both MAP2K1/MEK1 and MAP2K2/MEK2 function specifically in the MAPK/ERK cascade, and catalyze the concomitant
   1197..1214    +  CDS            9xHis (fragment): 9xHis affinity tag
   1224..1273    +  CDS            SET1 (fragment): solubility-enhancement tag derived from T7 phage gene 10B
   1281..1328    +  terminator     T7 terminator: transcription terminator for bacteriophage T7 RNA polymerase
   1365..1793    +  rep_origin     f1 ori (sequence partly withheld): f1 bacteriophage origin of replication; arrow indicates direction of (+) strand synthesis
   1846..1903    +  promoter       AmpR promoter (fragment): bla
   1912..2727    -  CDS            KanR: aminoglycoside phosphotransferase; aph(3')-Ia; confers resistance to kanamycin in bacteria or G418 (Geneticin®) in eukaryotes
   2849..3437    +  rep_origin     ori: high-copy-number ColE1/pMB1/pBR322/pUC origin of replication
   3623..3762    -  misc_feature   bom: basis of mobility region from pBR322
   3864..4055    -  CDS            rop: Rop protein, which maintains plasmids at low copy number; rop
   4072..4452    +  CDS            YPB1_ECOLX: Protein predicted: Swiss-Prot protein existence level 4. From Escherichia coli.
   4524..4815    -  CDS            TcR (fragment): tetracycline efflux protein; tet; confers resistance to tetracycline
   4830..4851    -  protein_bind   CAP binding site: CAP binding activates transcription in the presence of cAMP. E. coli catabolite activator protein
   4864..5946    -  CDS            lacI: lac repressor; lacI; The lac repressor binds to the lac operator to inhibit transcription in E. coli. This inhibition can be relieved by adding lactose or isopropyl-β-D-thiogalactopyranoside (IPTG).
   5947..6024    -  promoter       lacI promoter: lacI
   6032..52      -  CDS            TcR (fragment) (across the origin): tetracycline efflux protein; tet; confers resistance to tetracycline
