[The description below was written by a language model from this plasmid's Addgene catalogue record and pLannotate feature annotations shown in this document.]
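Description:
Δ1-60MEK1C222 is a bacterial expression plasmid built on the pET28a backbone for producing a His6-tagged, truncated variant of human MEK1 (MAP2K1, mitogen-activated protein kinase kinase 1) in E. coli. The 6,259 nt plasmid carries a kanamycin resistance gene (aminoglycoside phosphotransferase) for selection and replicates from a pBR322-type ColE1 origin. The bom region and rop gene are also present, and Rop keeps the copy number low, in agreement with the catalogue entry. An f1 origin is present as well, and short tetracycline-resistance fragments annotated in the backbone are non-functional pBR322 remnants.

The insert, listed as 990 bp, sits downstream of a T7 promoter with an adjacent lac operator and the T7 gene 10 ribosome binding site, and is followed by a T7 terminator. The plasmid-encoded lacI repressor holds transcription off until IPTG is added, so expression requires a host that supplies T7 RNA polymerase. The encoded protein lacks residues 1–60 at the N-terminus and a short stretch of C-terminal residues. It carries three substitutions: S222C, C277S and C376S. This places a cysteine at Ser222, one of the activation-loop phosphorylation sites of MEK1, while two native cysteines are replaced by serine. The histidine tag lies at the C-terminus of the insert, matching the His-tag fragment annotated just after the MAP2K1 coding region and allowing metal-affinity purification. The short "SET1" hit before the terminator is probably an annotation match to vector sequence rather than a deliberate fusion.

The associated publication concerns glutathione addition to dehydroamino acids generated at phosphorylated sites. This suggests the purified protein was used as a site-specifically modifiable substrate, although the record itself states only bacterial expression as the purpose.
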