Addgene plasmid #164641: Δ1-60MEK1C222
Purpose: Bacterial expression plasmid for His6-ΔMEK1C222
Depositing lab: Ben Davis. Depositing organization: University of Oxford. Publication: LanCLs add glutathione to dehydroamino acids generated at phosphorylated sites in the proteome. Lai KY, Galan SRG, Zeng Y, Zhou TH, He C, Raj R, Riedl J, Liu S, Chooi KP, Garg N, Zeng M, Jones LH, Hutchings GJ, Mohammed S, Nair SK, Chen J, Davis BG, van der Donk WA. Cell. 2021 Apr 27. pii: S0092-8674(21)00436-0. doi: 10.1016/j.cell.2021.04.001. PubMed 33932340.
Backbone
  Vector backbone: pET28a
  Vector type: Bacterial Expression
Growth in bacteria
  Bacterial resistance: Kanamycin, 50 μg/mL
  Growth temperature: 37°C
  Growth strain: DH5alpha
  Copy number: Low Copy
Gene/Insert
  Gene/Insert name: N-terminal truncated mitogen-activated protein kinase kinase 1 (alt name: MAP2K1, MAPKK1, MEK1)
  Species: H. sapiens (human)
  Insert size (bp): 990
  Mutation: S222C/C277S/C376S; residues 1-60 at N-terminus were truncated; C-terminal residues QPSTPTHAAGV were deleted.
  Entrez Gene: MAP2K1 (a.k.a. CFC3, MAPKK1, MEK1, MEL, MKK1, PRKMK1)
  Promoter: T7
  Tag / fusion protein: His6-tag (C terminal on insert)
  Cloning method: Restriction Enzyme; 5′ cloning site NcoI (destroyed during cloning); 3′ cloning site BamHI (not destroyed)
  Sequencing primers: 5′ TAATACGACTCACTATAGGG; 3′ GCTAGTTATTGCTCAGCGG
Resource information
  A portion of this plasmid was derived from a plasmid made by: Genscript.
Terms and licenses: Academic/Nonprofit Terms; Industry Terms: Not Available to Industry
How to cite: Δ1-60MEK1C222 was a gift from Ben Davis (Addgene plasmid # 164641 ; http://n2t.net/addgene:164641 ; RRID:Addgene_164641)
