>Addgene plasmid #164641 | Δ1-60MEK1C222 | depositor partial sequence | sequence record 319625 | Δ1-60MEK1C222 sequence 990 bps
ATGGAACTGAAAGATGACNNTTTCGAAAAAATCAGTGAACTGGGCGCCGGTAACGGCGGTGTGGTTTTTA
AAGTCAGCCATAAACCGTCTGGTCTGGTGATGGCACGTAAACTGATTCACCTGGAAATCAAACCGGCTAT
TCGTAACCAGATTATCCGCGAACTGCAAGTGCTGCATGAATGCAATTCTCCGTATATTGTTGGCTTTTAT
GGTGCGTTCTACAGTGACGGCGAAATTTCCATCTGTATGGAACACATGGACGGCGGTAGCCTGGATCAGG
TTCTGAAAAAAGCAGGCCGTATCCCGGAACAAATTCTGGGTAAAGTCTCTATTGCTGTGATCAAAGGCCT
GACGTACCTGCGTGAAAAACATAAAATCATGCACCGCGATGTGAAACCGTCAAACATCCTGGTTAATTCG
CGCGGTGAAATTAAACTGTGCGACTTTGGCGTTAGCGGTCAGCTGATTGATAGTATGGCGAACTGCTTCG
TCGGCACCCGTAGTTATATGTCCCCGGAACGCCTGCAGGGTACGCATTACTCAGTGCAATCGGATATCTG
GTCAATGGGCCTGTCGCTGGTTGAAATGGCCGTTGGTCGTTATCCGATTCCGCCGCCGGACGCCAAAGAA
CTGGAACTGATGTTTGGCTCTCAGGTTGAAGGTGATGCGGCCGAAACCCCGCCGCGTCCGCGTACCCCGG
GTCGTCCGCTGAGCTCTTATGGTATGGACAGCCGTCCGCCGATGGCAATCTTCGAACTGCTGGATTACAT
TGTGAATGAACCGCCGCCAAAACTGCCGAGCGGCGTGTTTAGCCTGGAATTTCAGGACTTCGTCAACAAA
TGTCTGATCAAAAATCCGGCAGAACGTGCTGATCTGAAACAACTGATGGTCCACGCTTTTATTAAACGCT
CCGACGCGGAAGAAGTGGATTTCGCCGGTTGGCTGTCTTCGACCATTGGCCTGAATGCGCACCATCATCA
CCACCATTGA
